LOCUS       Exported 5671 bp ds-DNA circular SYN 13-MAY-2021
DEFINITION  Yeast Expression plasmid for SARS-CoV-2 3C-like proteinase.
ACCESSION   .
VERSION     .
KEYWORDS    pGBW-m4046440
SOURCE      synthetic DNA construct
  ORGANISM  synthetic DNA construct
REFERENCE   1 (bases 1 to 5671)
  TITLE     SARS-CoV-2 protein Yeast expression constructs, tagged, for protein
            expression and/or purification
REFERENCE   2 (bases 1 to 5671)
  AUTHORS   .
  TITLE     Direct Submission
  JOURNAL   Exported May 13, 2021 from SnapGene Server 1.1.58
            http://www.snapgene.com
FEATURES             Location/Qualifiers
     source          1..5671
                     /organism="synthetic DNA construct"
                     /mol_type="other DNA"
     promoter        10..417
                     /gene="S. cerevisiae TEF1"
                     /label=TEF1 promoter
                     /note="promoter for EF-1-alpha"
     CDS             1346..1363
                     /codon_start=1
                     /product="thrombin recognition and cleavage site"
                     /label=thrombin site
                     /translation="LVPRGS"
     CDS             1364..1381
                     /codon_start=1
                     /product="6xHis affinity tag"
                     /label=6xHis
                     /translation="HHHHHH"
     primer_bind     complement(1426..1444)
                     /label=CYC1
                     /note="CYC1 transcription termination signal, reverse
                     primer"
     CDS             1795..2598
                     /codon_start=1
                     /gene="S. cerevisiae URA3"
                     /product="orotidine-5'-phosphate decarboxylase, required
                     for uracil biosynthesis"
                     /label=URA3
                     /note="yeast auxotrophic marker, counterselectable with
                     5-fluoroorotic acid (5-FOA)"
                     /translation="MSKATYKERAATHPSPVAAKLFNIMHEKQTNLCASLDVRTTKELL
                     ELVEALGPKICLLKTHVDILTDFSMEGTVKPLKALSAKYNFLLFEDRKFADIGNTVKLQ
                     YSAGVYRIAEWADITNAHGVVGPGIVSGLKQAAEEVTKEPRGLLMLAELSCKGSLSTGE
                     YTKGTVDIAKSDKDFVIGFIAQRDMGGRDEGYDWLIMTPGVGLDDKGDALGQQYRTVDD
                     VVSTGSDIIIVGRGLFAKGRDAKVEGERYRKAGWEAYLRRCGQQN"
     rep_origin      2681..3663
                     /label=2u ori
                     /note="yeast 2u plasmid origin of replication"
     terminator      3741..3770
                     /label=T3Te terminator
                     /note="phage T3 early transcription terminator"
     rep_origin      3792..4379
                     /direction=RIGHT
                     /label=ori
                     /note="high-copy-number ColE1/pMB1/pBR322/pUC origin of
                     replication"
     terminator      4391..4418
                     /label=T7Te terminator
                     /note="phage T7 early transcription terminator"
     CDS             complement(4442..4633)
                     /codon_start=1
                     /gene="rop"
                     /product="Rop protein, which maintains plasmids at low copy
                     number"
                     /label=rop
                     /translation="MTKQEKTALNMARFIRSQTLTLLEKLNELDADEQADICESLHDHA
                     DELYRSCLARFGDDGENL"
     CDS             complement(4634..5494)
                     /codon_start=1
                     /gene="bla"
                     /product="beta-lactamase"
                     /label=AmpR
                     /note="confers resistance to ampicillin, carbenicillin, and
                     related antibiotics"
                     /translation="MSIQHFRVALIPFFAAFCLPVFAHPETLVKVKDAEDQLGARVGYI
                     ELDLNSGKILESLRPEERFPMMSTFKVLLCGAVLSRIDAGQEQLGRRIHYSQNDLVEYS
                     PVTEKHLTDGMTVRELCSAAITMSDNTAANLLLATIGGPKELTAFLHNMGDHVTRLDRW
                     EPELNEAIPNDERDTTMPVAMATTLRKLLTGELLTLASRQQLIDWMEADKVAGSLLRSA
                     LPAGWFIADKSGAGERGSRGIIAALGPDGKPSRIVVIYTTGSQATMDERNRQIAEIGAS
                     LIKHW"
     primer_bind     5257..5276
                     /label=Amp-R
                     /note="Ampicillin resistance gene, reverse primer"
     promoter        complement(5495..5597)
                     /label=cat promoter
                     /note="promoter of the E. coli cat gene encoding
                     chloramphenicol acetyltransferase"
     terminator      5598..5629
                     /label=tonB terminator
                     /note="bidirectional E. coli tonB-P14 transcription
                     terminator"
ORIGIN
        1 gcggccgccc cacacaccat agcttcaaaa tgtttctact ccttttttac tcttccagat
       61 tttctcggac tccgcgcatc gccgtaccac ttcaaaacac ccaagcacag catactaaat
      121 ttcccctctt tcttcctcta gggtgtcgtt aattacccgt actaaaggtt tggaaaagaa
      181 aaaagagacc gcctcgtttc tttttcttcg tcgaaaaagg caataaaaat ttttatcacg
      241 tttctttttc ttgaaaattt ttttttttga tttttttctc tttcgatgac ctcccattga
      301 tatttaagtt aataaacggt cttcaatttc tcaagtttca gtttcatttt tcttgttcta
      361 ttacaacttt ttttacttct tgctcattag aaagaaagca tagcaatcta atctaagttt
      421 taattacaaa atgggtttta gaaaaatggc attcccatct ggtaaagttg agggttgtat
      481 ggtacaagta acttgtggta caactacact taacggtctt tggcttgatg acgtagttta
      541 ctgtccaaga catgtgatct gcacctctga agacatgctt aaccctaatt atgaagattt
      601 actcattcgt aagtctaatc ataatttctt ggtacaggct ggtaatgttc aactcagggt
      661 tattggacat tctatgcaaa attgtgtact taagcttaag gttgatacag ccaatcctaa
      721 gacacctaag tataagtttg ttcgcattca accaggacag actttttcag tgttagcttg
      781 ttacaatggt tcaccatctg gtgtttacca atgtgctatg aggcccaatt tcactattaa
      841 gggttcattc cttaatggtt catgtggtag tgttggtttt aacatagatt atgactgtgt
      901 ctctttttgt tacatgcacc atatggaatt accaactgga gttcatgctg gcacagactt
      961 agaaggtaac ttttatggac cttttgttga caggcaaaca gcacaagcag ctggtacgga
     1021 cacaactatt acagttaatg ttttagcttg gttgtacgct gctgttataa atggagacag
     1081 gtggtttctc aatcgattta ccacaactct taatgacttt aaccttgtgg ctatgaagta
     1141 caattatgaa cctctaacac aagaccatgt tgacatacta ggacctcttt ctgctcaaac
     1201 tggaattgcc gttttagata tgtgtgcttc attaaaagaa ttactgcaaa atggtatgaa
     1261 tggacgtacc atattgggta gtgctttatt agaagatgaa tttacacctt ttgatgttgt
     1321 tagacaatgc tcaggtgtta ctttcctcgt gccgagaggt tctcaccatc atcaccatca
     1381 ttaaacaggc cccttttcct ttgtcgatat catgtaatta gttatgtcac gcttacattc
     1441 acgccctcct cccacatccg ctctaaccga aaaggaagga gttagacaac ctgaagtcta
     1501 ggtccctatt tatttttttt aatagttatg ttagtattaa gaacgttatt tatatttcaa
     1561 atttttcttt tttttctgta caaagcggcc gccgaaccac tagtgcactg cagtacacgg
     1621 tttccttgaa atttttttga ttcggtaatc tccgaacaga aggaagaacg aaggaaggag
     1681 cacagactta gattggtata tatacgcata tgtagtgttg aagaaacatg aaattgccca
     1741 gtattcttaa cccaactgca cagaacaaaa acgtgcagga aacgaagata aatcatgtcg
     1801 aaagctacat ataaggaacg tgctgctact catcctagtc ctgttgctgc caagctattt
     1861 aatatcatgc acgaaaagca aacaaacttg tgtgcttcat tggatgttcg taccaccaag
     1921 gaattactgg agttagttga agcattaggt cccaaaattt gtttactaaa aacacatgtg
     1981 gatatcttga ctgatttttc catggagggc acagttaagc cgctaaaggc attatccgcc
     2041 aagtacaatt ttttactctt cgaggacaga aaatttgctg acattggtaa tacagtcaaa
     2101 ttgcagtact ctgcgggtgt atacagaata gcagaatggg cagacattac gaatgcacac
     2161 ggtgtggtgg gcccaggtat tgttagcggt ttgaagcagg cggcagaaga agtaacaaag
     2221 gaacctagag gccttttgat gttagcagaa ttgtcatgca agggctccct atctactgga
     2281 gaatatacta agggtactgt tgacattgcg aagagcgaca aagattttgt tatcggcttt
     2341 attgctcaaa gagacatggg tggaagagat gaaggttacg attggttgat tatgacaccc
     2401 ggtgtgggtt tagatgacaa gggagatgca ttgggtcaac agtatagaac cgtggatgat
     2461 gtggtttcta caggatctga cattattatt gttggaagag gactatttgc aaagggaagg
     2521 gatgctaagg tagagggtga acgttacaga aaagcaggct gggaagcata tttgagaaga
     2581 tgcggccagc aaaactaaaa aactgtatta taagtaaatg catgtatact aaactcacaa
     2641 attagagctt caatttaatt atatcagtta ttacccgagt aacgaagcat ctgtgcttca
     2701 ttttgtagaa caaaaatgca acgcgagagc gctaattttt caaacaaaga atctgagctg
     2761 catttttaca gaacagaaat gcaacgcgaa agcgctattt taccaacgaa gaatctgtgc
     2821 ttcatttttg taaaacaaaa atgcaacgcg agagcgctaa tttttcaaac aaagaatctg
     2881 agctgcattt ttacagaaca gaaatgcaac gcgagagcgc tattttacca acaaagaatc
     2941 tatacttctt ttttgttcta caaaaatgca tcccgagagc gctatttttc taacaaagca
     3001 tcttagatta ctttttttct cctttgtgcg ctctataatg cagtctcttg ataacttttt
     3061 gcactgtagg tccgttaagg ttagaagaag gctactttgg tgtctatttt ctcttccata
     3121 aaaaaagcct gactccactt cccgcgttta ctgattacta gcgaagctgc gggtgcattt
     3181 tttcaagata aaggcatccc cgattatatt ctataccgat gtggattgcg catactttgt
     3241 gaacagaaag tgatagcgtt gatgattctt cattggtcag aaaattatga acggtttctt
     3301 ctattttgtc tctatatact acgtatagga aatgtttaca ttttcgtatt gttttcgatt
     3361 cactctatga atagttctta ctacaatttt tttgtctaaa gagtaatact agagataaac
     3421 ataaaaaatg tagaggtcga gtttagatgc aagttcaagg agcgaaaggt ggatgggtag
     3481 gttatatagg gatatagcac agagatatat agcaaagaga tacttttgag caatgtttgt
     3541 ggaagcggta ttcgcaatat tttagtagct cgttacagtc cggtgcgttt ttggtttttt
     3601 gaaagtgcgt catcagagcg cttttggttt tcaaaagcgc tctgaagttc ctatactttc
     3661 tagctagaga ataggaactt cccgagcggc cgcgtgttac aagcttgact ccagcgtaac
     3721 tggactgcaa tcaactcact ggctcacctt cacgggtggg cctttcttcg gtagaaaatc
     3781 aaaggatctt cttgagatcc tttttttctg cgcgtaatct gctgcttgca aacaaaaaaa
     3841 ccaccgctac cagcggtggt ttgtttgccg gatcaagagc taccaactct ttttccgagg
     3901 taactggctt cagcagagcg cagataccaa atactgttct tctagtgtag ccgtagttag
     3961 gccaccactt caagaactct gtagcaccgc ctacatacct cgctctgcta atcctgttac
     4021 cagtggctgc tgccagtggc gataagtcgt gtcttaccgg gttggactca agacgatagt
     4081 taccggataa ggcgcagcgg tcgggctgaa cggggggttc gtgcacacag cccagcttgg
     4141 agcgaacgac ctacaccgaa ctgagatacc tacagcgtga gctatgagaa agcgccacgc
     4201 ttcccgaagg gagaaaggcg gacaggtatc cggtaagcgg cagggtcgga acaggagagc
     4261 gcacgaggga gcttccaggg gtaaacgcct ggtatcttta tagtcctgtc gggtttcgcc
     4321 acctctgact tgagcatcga tttttgtgat gctcgtcagg ggggcggagc ctatggaaaa
     4381 acgccagcaa cgcagaaagg cccacccgaa ggtgagccag gtgattacat ttgggccctc
     4441 atcagaggtt ttcaccgtca tcaccgaaac gcgcgaggca gctgcggtaa agctcatcag
     4501 cgtggtcgtg aagcgattca cagatgtctg cctgttcatc cgcgtccagc tcgttgagtt
     4561 tctccagaag cgttaatgtc tggcttctga taaagcgggc catgttaagg gcggtttttt
     4621 cctgtttggt cacttaccaa tgcttaatca gtgaggcacc tatctcagcg atctgtctat
     4681 ttcgttcatc catagttgcc tgactccccg tcgtgtagat aactacgatg cgggagggct
     4741 taccatctgg ccccagtgct gcaatgatac cgcgagaccc acgctcaccg gctccagatt
     4801 tatcagcaat aaaccagcca gccgggaggg ccgagcgcag aagtgatcct gcaactttat
     4861 ccgcctccat ccagtctatt aattgttgcc gggaagctag agtaagtagt tcgccagtta
     4921 atagtttgcg caacgttgtt gccattgcta caggcatcgt ggtgtcacgc tcgtcgtttg
     4981 gtatggcttc attcagctcc ggttcccaac gatcaaggcg agttacatga tcccccatgt
     5041 tgtgcaaaaa agcggttagc tccttcggtc ctccgatcgt tgccagaagt aagttggccg
     5101 cagtgttatc actcatggtt atggcagcac tgcataattc tcttactgtc atgccatccg
     5161 tgagatgctt ttctgtgact ggtgagtact caaccaagtc attctgagaa tagtgtatgc
     5221 ggcgaccgag ttgctcttgc ccggcgtcaa tacgggataa taccgcgcca catagcagaa
     5281 ctttaaaagt gctcatcatt ggaaaacgtt cttcggggcg taaactctca aggatcttac
     5341 cgctgttgag atccagttcg atgtaaccca ctcgtgcacc caactgatct tcagcatctt
     5401 ttactttcac cagcgtttct gggtgagcaa aaacaggaag gcaaaatgcc gcaaaaaagg
     5461 gaataagggc gacacggaaa tgttgaatac tcattttagc ttccttagct cctgaaaatc
     5521 tcgataactc aaaaaatacg cccggtagtg atcttatttc attatggtga aagttggaac
     5581 ctcttacgtg ccgatcaagt caaaagcctc cggtcggagg cttttgactt tctgctatgg
     5641 aggtcaggta tgatttaaat ggtcagttag a
//
