[The description below was written by a language model from this plasmid's Addgene catalogue record and the feature table of its GenBank file.]
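Description:
pGBW-m4046440 is a yeast–E. coli shuttle plasmid built for episomal expression of the SARS-CoV-2 3C-like proteinase (the main protease, a mature cleavage product of the ORF1ab polyprotein) in Saccharomyces cerevisiae. The held sequence record is a 5,671 bp circle. In yeast the plasmid is maintained by the 2µ origin, which supports multicopy episomal replication, and is selected through URA3, an auxotrophic marker that complements uracil auxotrophy and can be counterselected with 5-fluoroorotic acid. In bacteria it replicates from a ColE1/pUC-type origin and confers ampicillin resistance through a beta-lactamase gene that the feature table places downstream of a cat promoter. A rop coding sequence is also annotated next to AmpR, although the catalogue lists the plasmid as high copy. Phage T3Te and T7Te terminators flank the bacterial origin and a tonB terminator lies beyond the resistance cassette, presumably insulating these modules from read-through transcription.

The expression cassette uses the constitutive S. cerevisiae TEF1 promoter. The wild-type protease insert of about 911 bp was made by gene synthesis, and the listing of budding yeast alongside the virus as species may indicate codon adaptation, though this is not stated. The insert itself is not annotated in the feature table but would occupy the gap between the promoter and the downstream tag. That tag, supplied by the backbone, is a thrombin recognition site followed by 6xHis at the C terminus, allowing metal-affinity purification and subsequent tag removal. A CYC1 terminator primer site just downstream suggests a CYC1 transcription terminator. The plasmid belongs to a set of tagged SARS-CoV-2 constructs for protein expression and purification in yeast. The depositor notes that sequencing-based quality control may not cover the entire plasmid.
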