Addgene plasmid #149083: pGBW-m4046440
Purpose: Yeast Expression plasmid for SARS-CoV-2 3C-like proteinase
Depositing lab: Ginkgo Bioworks & Benjie Chen. Depositing organization: Ginkgo Bioworks.
Backbone
  Vector backbone: AmpR; 2u URA3
  Backbone size w/o insert (bp): 4078
  Vector type: Yeast Expression
  Selectable markers: URA3
Growth in bacteria
  Bacterial resistance: Ampicillin, 100 μg/mL
  Growth temperature: 37°C
  Growth strain: DH5alpha
  Copy number: High Copy
Gene/Insert
  Gene/Insert name: SARS-CoV-2 3C-like proteinase
  Species: S. cerevisiae (budding yeast); Severe acute respiratory syndrome coronavirus 2
  Insert size (bp): 911
  Mutation: wt
  Entrez Gene: ORF1ab (a.k.a. GU280_gp01)
  Promoter: pTEF1
  Tag / fusion protein: Cleavable thrombin;6xHIS (C terminal on backbone)
  Cloning method: Unknown
Resource information
  A portion of this plasmid was derived from a plasmid made by: GinkgoBioworks
Depositor comments: NCBI Reference Sequence: YP_009725301.1. Created by gene synthesis with Not1 site. NGS used for QC was performed by Ginkgo and may not fully cover the entire plasmid.
How to cite: pGBW-m4046440 was a gift from Ginkgo Bioworks & Benjie Chen (Addgene plasmid # 149083 ; http://n2t.net/addgene:149083 ; RRID:Addgene_149083)
