>Addgene plasmid #149083 | pGBW-m4046440 | addgene partial sequence | sequence record 298027 | Ginkgo NGS Result
GCGGCCGCCCCACACACCATAGCTTCAAAATGTTTCTACTCCTTTTTTACTCTTCCAGATTTTCTCGGAC
TCCGCGCATCGCCGTACCACTTCAAAACACCCAAGCACAGCATACTAAATTTCCCCTCTTTCTTCCTCTA
GGGTGTCGTTAATTACCCGTACTAAAGGTTTGGAAAAGAAAAAAGAGACCGCCTCTTGAAAATTTTTTTT
TTTGATTTTTTTCTCTTTCGATGACCTCCCATTGATATTTAAGTTAATAAACGGTCTTCAATTTCTCAAG
TTTCAGTTTCATTTTTCTTGTTCTATTACAACTTTTTTTACTTCTTGCTCATTAGAAAGAAAGCATAGCA
ATCTAATCTAAGTTTTAATTACAAAATGGGTTTTAGAAAAATGGCATTCCCATCTGGTAAAGTTGAGGGT
TGTATGGTACAAGTAACTTGTGGTACAACTACACTTAACGGTCTTTGGCTTGATGACGTAGTTTACTGTC
CAAGACATGTGATCTGCACCTCTGAAGACATGCTTAACCCTAATTATGAAGATTTACTCATTCGTAAGTC
TAATCATAATTTCTTGGTACAGGCTGGTAATGTTCAACTCAGGGTTATTGGACATTCTATGCAAAATTGT
GTACTTAAGCTTAAGGTTGATACAGCCAATCCTAAGACACCTAAGTATAAGTTTGTTCGCATTCAACCAG
GACAGACTTTTTCAGTGTTAGCTTGTTACAATGGTTCACCATCTGGTGTTTACCAATGTGCTATGAGGCC
CAATTTCACTATTAAGGGTTCATTCCTTAATGGTTCATGTGGTAGTGTTGGTTTTAACATAGATTATGAC
TGTGTCTCTTTTTGTTACATGCACCATATGGAATTACCAACTGGAGTTCATGCTGGCACAGACTTAGAAG
GTAACTTTTATGGACCTTTTGTTGACAGGCAAACAGCACAAGCAGCTGGTACGGACACAACTATTACAGT
TAATGTTTTAGCTTGGTTGTACGCTGCTGTTATAAATGGAGACAGGTGGTTTCTCAATCGATTTACCACA
ACTCTTAATGACTTTAACCTTGTGGCTATGAAGTACAATTATGAACCTCTAACACAAGACCATGTTGACA
TACTAGGACCTCTTTCTGCTCAAACTGGAATTGCCGTTTTAGATATGTGTGCTTCATTAAAAGAATTACT
GCAAAATGGTATGAATGGACGTACCATATTGGGTAGTGCTTTATTAGAAGATGAATTTACACCTTTTGAT
GTTGTTAGACAATGCTCAGGTGTTACTTTCCTCGTGCCGAGAGGTTCTCACCATCATCACCATCATTAAA
CAGGCCCCTTTTCCTTTGTCGATATCATGTAATTAGTTATGTCACGCTTACATTCACGCCCTCCTCCCAC
ATCCGCTCTAACCGAAAAGGAAGGAGTTAGACAACCTGAAGTCTAGGTCCCTATTTATTTTTTTTAATAG
TTATGTTAGTATTAAGAACGTTATTTATATTTCAAATTTTTCTTTTTTTTCTGTACAAAGCGGCCGCCGA
ACCACTAGTGCACTGCAGTACACGGTTTCCTTGAAATTTTTTTGATTCGGTAATCTCCGAACAGAAGGAA
GAACGAAGGAAGGAGCACAGACTTAGATTGGTATATATACGCATATGTAGTGTTGAAGAAACATGAAATT
GCCCAGTATTCTTAACCCAACTGCACAGAACAAAAACGTGCAGGAAACGAAGATAAATCATGTCGAAAGC
TACATATAAGGAACGTGCTGCTACTCATCCTAGTCCTGTTGCTGCCAAGCTATTTAATATCATGCACGAA
AAGCAAACAAACTTGTGTGCTTCATTGGATGTTCGTACCACCAAGGAATTACTGGAGTTAGTTGAAGCAT
TAGGTCCCAAAATTTGTTTACTAAAAACACATGTGGATATCTTGACTGATTTTTCCATGGAGGGCACAGT
TAAGCCGCTAAAGGCATTATCCGCCAAGTACAATTTTTTACTCTTCGAGGACAGAAAATTTGCTGACATT
GGTAATACAGTCAAATTGCAGTACTCTGCGGGTGTATACAGAATAGCAGAATGGGCAGACATTACGAATG
CACACGGTGTGGTGGGCCCAGGTATTGTTAGCGGTTTGAAGCAGGCGGCAGAAGAAGTAACAAAGGAACC
TAGAGGCCTTTTGATGTTAGCAGAATTGTCATGCAAGGGCTCCCTATCTACTGGAGAATATACTAAGGGT
ACTGTTGACATTGCGAAGAGCGACAAAGATTTTGTTATCGGCTTTATTGCTCAAAGAGACATGGGTGGAA
GAGATGAAGGTTACGATTGGTTGATTATGACACCCGGTGTGGGTTTAGATGACAAGGGAGATGCATTGGG
TCAACAGTATAGAACCGTGGATGATGTGGTTTCTACAGGATCTGACATTATTATTGTTGGAAGAGGACTA
TTTGCAAAGGGAAGGGATGCTAAGGTAGAGGGTGAACGTTACAGAAAAGCAGGCTGGGAAGCATATTTGA
GAAGATGCGGCCAGCAAAACTAAAAAACTGTATTATAAGTAAATGCATGTATACTAAACTCACAAATTAG
AGCTTCAATTTAATTATATCAGTTATTACCCGAGTAACGAAGCATCTGTGCTTCATTTTGTAGAACAAAA
ATGCAACGCGAGAGCGCTAATTTTTCAAACAAAGAATCTGAGCTGCATTTTTACAGAACAGAAATGCAAC
GCGAAAGCGCTATTTTACCAACGAAGAATCTGTGCTTCATTTTTGTAAAACAAAAATGCAACGCGAGAGC
GCTAATTTTTCAAACAAAGAATCTGAGCTGCATTTTTACAGAACAGAAATGCAACGCGAGAGCGCTATTT
TACCAACAAAGAATCTATACTTCTTTTTTGTTCTACAAAAATGCATCCCGAGAGCGCTATTTTTCTAACA
AAGCATCTTAGATTACTTTTTTTCTCCTTTGTGCGCTCTATAATGCAGTCTCTTGATAACTTTTTGCACT
GTAGGTCCGTTAAGGTTAGAAGAAGGCTACTTTGGTGTCTATTTTCTCTTCCATAAAAAAAGCCTGACTC
CACTTCCCGCGTTTACTGATTACTAGCGAAGCTGCGGGTGCATTTTTTCAAGATAAAGGCATCCCCGATT
ATATTCTATACCGATGTGGATTGCGCATACTTTGTGAACAGAAAGTGATAGCGTTGATGATTCTTCATTG
GTCAGAAAATTATGAACGGTTTCTTCTATTTTGTCTCTATATACTACGTATAGGAAATGTTTACATTTTC
GTATTGTTTTCGATTCACTCTATGAATAGTTCTTACTACAATTTTTTTGTCTAAAGAGTAATACTAGAGA
TAAACATAAAAAATGTAGAGGTCGAGTTTAGATGCAAGTTCAAGGAGCGAAAGGTGGATGGGTAGGTTAT
ATAGGGATATAGCACAGAGATATATAGCAAAGAGATACTTTTGAGCAATGTTTGTGGAAGCGGTATTCGC
AATATTTTAGTAGCTCGTTACAGTCCGGTGCGTTTTTGGTTTTTTGAAAGTGCGTCATCAGAGCGCTTTT
GGTTTTCAAAAGCGCTCTGAAGTTCCTATACTTTCTAGCTAGAGAATAGGAACTTCCCGAGCGGCCGCGT
GTTACAAGCTTGACTCCAGCGTAACTGGACTGCAATCAACTCACTGGCTCACCTTCACGGGTGGGCCTTT
CTTCGGTAGAAAATCAAAGGATCTTCTTGAGATCCTTTTTTTCTGCGCGTAATCTGCTGCTTGCAAACAA
AAAAACCACCGCTACCAGCGGTGGTTTGTTTGCCGGATCAAGAGCTACCAACTCTTTTTCCGAGGTAACT
GGCTTCAGCAGAGCGCAGATACCAAATACTGTTCTTCTAGTGTAGCCGTAGTTAGGCCACCACTTCAAGA
ACTCTGTAGCACCGCCTACATACCTCGCTCTGCTAATCCTGTTACCAGTGGCTGCTGCCAGTGGCGATAA
GTCGTGTCTTACCGGGTTGGACTCAAGACGATAGTTACCGGATAAGGCGCAGCGGTCGGGCTGAACGGGG
GGTTCGTGCACACAGCCCAGCTTGGAGCGAACGACCTACACCGAACTGAGATACCTACAGCGTGAGCTAT
GAGAAAGCGCCACGCTTCCCGAAGGGAGAAAGGCGGACAGGTATCCGGTAAGCGGCAGGGTCGGAACAGG
AGAGCGCACGAGGGAGCTTCCAGGGGTAAACGCCTGGTATCTTTATAGTCCTGTCGGGTTTCGCCACCTC
TGACTTGAGCATCGATTTTTGTGATGCTCGTCAGGGGGGCGGAGCCTATGGAAAAACGCCAGCAACGCAG
AAAGGCCCACCCGAAGGTGAGCCAGGTGATTACATTTGGGCCCTCATCAGAGGTTTTCACCGTCATCACC
GAAACGCGCGAGGCAGCTGCGGTAAAGCTCATCAGCGTGGTCGTGAAGCGATTCACAGATGTCTGCCTGT
TCATCCGCGTCCAGCTCGTTGAGTTTCTCCAGAAGCGTTAATGTCTGGCTTCTGATAAAGCGGGCCATGT
TAAGGGCGGTTTTTTCCTGTTTGGTCACTTACCAATGCTTAATCAGTGAGGCACCTATCTCAGCGATCTG
TCTATTTCGTTCATCCATAGTTGCCTGACTCCCCGTCGTGTAGATAACTACGATGCGGGAGGGCTTACCA
TCTGGCCCCAGTGCTGCAATGATACCGCGAGACCCACGCTCACCGGCTCCAGATTTATCAGCAATAAACC
AGCCAGCCGGGAGGGCCGAGCGCAGAAGTGATCCTGCAACTTTATCCGCCTCCATCCAGTCTATTAATTG
TTGCCGGGAAGCTAGAGTAAGTAGTTCGCCAGTTAATAGTTTGCGCAACGTTGTTGCCATTGCTACAGGC
ATCGTGGTGTCACGCTCGTCGTTTGGTATGGCTTCATTCAGCTCCGGTTCCCAACGATCAAGGCGAGTTA
CATGATCCCCCATGTTGTGCAAAAAAGCGGTTAGCTCCTTCGGTCCTCCGATCGTTGCCAGAAGTAAGTT
GGCCGCAGTGTTATCACTCATGGTTATGGCAGCACTGCATAATTCTCTTACTGTCATGCCATCCGTGAGA
TGCTTTTCTGTGACTGGTGAGTACTCAACCAAGTCATTCTGAGAATAGTGTATGCGGCGACCGAGTTGCT
CTTGCCCGGCGTCAATACGGGATAATACCGCGCCACATAGCAGAACTTTAAAAGTGCTCATCATTGGAAA
ACGTTCTTCGGGGCGTAAACTCTCAAGGATCTTACCGCTGTTGAGATCCAGTTCGATGTAACCCACTCGT
GCACCCAACTGATCTTCAGCATCTTTTACTTTCACCAGCGTTTCTGGGTGAGCAAAAACAGGAAGGCAAA
ATGCCGCAAAAAAGGGAATAAGGGCGACACGGAAATGTTGAATACTCATTTTAGCTTCCTTAGCTCCTGA
AAATCTCGATAACTCAAAAAATACGCCCGGTAGTGATCTTATTTCATTATGGTGAAAGTTGGAACCTCTT
ACGTGCCGATCAAGTCAAAAGCCTCCGGTCGGAGGCTTTTGACTTTCTGCTATGGAGGTCAGGTATGATT
TAAATGGTCAGTTAGA
